>Addgene plasmid #25048 | pDEST53-LRRK2-Y1699C | addgene partial sequence | sequence record 31018 | 25048 with hLRRK2-Fwd4 5'-GGGCATTATTTCGCGTAGAG
AATTTCCAAGAACTACATGTCACAGTATTTTAAGCTCCTAGAAAAATTCCAGATTGCTTTGCCAATAGGA
GAAGAATATTTGCTGGTTCCAAGCAGTTTGTCTGACCACAGGCCTGTGATAGAGCTTCCCCATTGTGAGA
ACTCTGAAATTATCATCCGACTATATGAAATGCCTTGTTTTCCAATGGGATTTTGGTCAAGATTAATCAA
TCGATTACTTGAGATTTCACCTTACATGCTTTCAGGGAGAGAACGAGCACTTCGCCCAAACAGAATGTAT
TGGCGACAAGGCATTTACTTAAATTGGTCTCCTGAAGCTTATTGTCTGGTAGGATCTGAAGTCTTAGACA
ATCATCCAGAGAGTTTCTTAAAAATTACAGTTCCTTCTTGTAGAAAAGGCTGTATTCTTTTGGGCCAAGT
TGTGGACCACATTGATTCTCTCATGGAAGAATGGTTTCCTGGGTTGCTGGAGATTGATATTTGTGGTGAA
GGAGAAACTCTGTTGAAGAAATGGGCATTATATAGTTTTAATGATGGCGAAGAACATCAAAAAATCTTAC
TTGATGACTTGATGAAGAAAGCAGAGGAAGGAGATCTCTTAGTAAATCCAGATCAACCAAGGCTCACCAT
TCCAATATCTCAGATTGCCCCTGACTTGATTTTGGCTGACCTGCCTAGAAATATTATGTTGAATAATGAT
GAGTTGGAATTTGAACAAGCTCCAGAGTTTCTCCTAGGTGATGGCAGTTTTGGATCAGTTTACCGAGCAG
CCTATGAAGGAGAAAGAAGTGGGCTGTGAAAGATTTTTAATAAACATACATCACTCAGGCTGTTAAGACA
AGAGCTTGTGGTGCTTTGCCACC
