>Addgene plasmid #25048 | pDEST53-LRRK2-Y1699C | addgene partial sequence | sequence record 31019 | 25048 with GFP-F
AGAGCTCTACAAAGCGGTTCCGGACCGGATCAAACAAGTTTGTACAAAAAAGCAGGCTCCNAATTCGCCC
TTATGGCTAGTGGCAGCTGTCAGGGGTGCGAAGAGGACGAGGAAACTCTGAAGAAGTTGATAGTCAGGCT
GAACAATGTCCAGGAAGGAAAACAGATAGAAACGCTGGTCCAAATCCTGGAGGATCTGCTGGTGTTCACG
TACTCCGAGCACGCCTCCAAGTTATTTCAAGGCAAAAATATCCATGTGCCTCTGTTGATCGTCTTGGACT
CCTATATGAGAGTCGCGAGTGTGCAGCAGGTGGGTTGGTCACTTCTGTGCAAATTAATAGAAGTCTGTCC
AGGTACAATGCAAAGCTTAATGGGACCCCAGGATGTTGGAAATGATTGGGAAGTCCTTGGTGTTCACCAA
TTGATTCTTAAAATGCTAACAGTTCATAATGCCAGTGTAAACTTGTCAGTGATTGGACTGAAGACCTTAG
ATCTCCTCCTAACTTCAGGTAAAATCACCTTGCTGATATTGGATGAAGAAAGTGATATTTTCATGTTAAT
TTTTGATGCCATGCACTCATTTCCAGCCAATGATGAAGTCCAGAAACTTGGATGCAAAGCTTTACATGTG
CTGTTTGAGAGAGTCTCAGAGGAGCAACTGACTGAATTTGTTGAGAACAAAGATTATATGATATTGTTAA
GTGCGTTAACAAATTTTAAAGATGAAGAGGAAATTGTGCTTCATGTGCTGCATTGTTTACATTCCCTAGC
GATTCCTTGCAATAATGTGGAAGTCCTCATGA
