[The description below was written by a language model from this plasmid's Addgene catalogue record.]
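Description:
pDEST53-LRRK2-Y1699C is a mammalian expression plasmid built on the commercial Gateway destination vector pcDNA-DEST53 (about 7.8 kb without insert). It carries the full-length human LRRK2 coding sequence (about 7.6 kb), also known as dardarin or PARK8. The plasmid is propagated in E. coli as a high-copy construct under ampicillin selection. The record gives no feature table, so elements such as the origin of replication or any mammalian selection marker are not documented here. The listed sequencing primers (a CMV forward primer, a GFP forward primer and a BGH reverse primer) indicate that the expression cassette runs from a CMV promoter through GFP and the insert to a bovine growth hormone polyadenylation region.

The LRRK2 insert was introduced by Gateway recombination, and the record lists the flanking sites as attR1 and attR2. It is fused at its N terminus to GFP, so the protein can be followed by fluorescence or detected with anti-GFP reagents in transfected cells. The insert carries a tyrosine-to-cysteine substitution at residue 1699 (Y1699C). In general knowledge this is a Parkinson's disease-associated mutation lying in the COR region between the GTPase and kinase domains of LRRK2.

The associated publication examined whether kinase activity is required for the toxic effects of mutant LRRK2. This suggests the construct is intended for transient expression of GFP-tagged mutant LRRK2 in cultured mammalian cells, to compare its localisation, biochemical activity and toxicity with wild-type and other variant forms.
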