Addgene plasmid #25048: pDEST53-LRRK2-Y1699C
Depositing lab: Mark Cookson. Depositing organization: National Institute on Aging (NIA). Publication: Kinase activity is required for the toxic effects of mutant LRRK2/dardarin. Greggio E, Jain S, Kingsbury A, Bandopadhyay R, Lewis P, Kaganovich A, van der Brug MP, Beilina A, Blackinton J, Thomas KJ, Ahmad R, Miller DW, Kesavapany S, Singleton A, Lees A, Harvey RJ, Harvey K, Cookson MR. Neurobiol Dis. 2006 Aug . 23(2):329-41. 10.1016/j.nbd.2006.04.001 PubMed 16750377.
Backbone
  Vector backbone: pcDNA-DEST53
  Backbone manufacturer: Invitrogen
  Backbone size w/o insert (bp): 7767
  Vector type: Mammalian Expression
Growth in bacteria
  Bacterial resistance: Ampicillin, 100 μg/mL
  Growth temperature: 37°C
  Growth strain: DH5alpha
  Copy number: High Copy
Gene/Insert
  Gene/Insert name: LRRK2
  Species: H. sapiens (human)
  Insert size (bp): 7584
  Mutation: Tyrosine 1699 mutated to Cysteine
  Entrez Gene: LRRK2 (a.k.a. AURA17, DARDARIN, PARK8, RIPK7, ROCO2)
  Tag / fusion protein: GFP (N terminal on insert)
  Cloning method: Gateway Cloning; 5′ cloning site attR1 (not destroyed); 3′ cloning site attR2 (not destroyed)
  Sequencing primers: 5′ CMV-F, GFP-F; 3′ BGH-rev
Terms and licenses: Academic/Nonprofit Terms; Industry Terms: Not Available to Industry
How to cite: pDEST53-LRRK2-Y1699C was a gift from Mark Cookson (Addgene plasmid # 25048 ; http://n2t.net/addgene:25048 ; RRID:Addgene_25048)
